Addgene plasmid #191630: pXD70DA7-DadR/DadS-Pdadh-DadhABC(A2)
Purpose: E. coli - Eggerthella lenta shuttle plasmid (KanR), native promoter-dopamine dehydroxylase from dopamine-metabolizing E. lenta A2 strain with transcriptional regulators DadR/DadS
Depositing lab: Emily Balskus. Depositing organization: Harvard University. Publication: Genetic manipulation of the human gut bacterium Eggerthella lenta reveals a widespread family of transcriptional regulators. Dong X, Guthrie BGH, Alexander M, Noecker C, Ramirez L, Glasser NR, Turnbaugh PJ, Balskus EP. Nat Commun. 2022 Dec 9;13(1):7624. doi: 10.1038/s41467-022-33576-3. PubMed 36494336.
Backbone
  Vector backbone: pXD69m2
  Vector type: Bacterial Expression
Growth in bacteria
  Bacterial resistance: Ampicillin and Kanamycin, 100 & 50 μg/mL
  Growth temperature: 37°C
  Growth strain: DH5alpha
  Copy number: High Copy
Gene/Insert
  Gene/Insert name: Dopamine dehydroxylase
  Species: Eggerthella lenta
Terms and licenses: Academic/Nonprofit Terms; Industry Terms: Not Available to Industry
How to cite: pXD70DA7-DadR/DadS-Pdadh-DadhABC(A2) was a gift from Emily Balskus (Addgene plasmid # 191630 ; http://n2t.net/addgene:191630 ; RRID:Addgene_191630)
