[The description below was written by a language model from this plasmid's Addgene catalogue record and pLannotate feature annotations shown in this document.]
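Description:
pXD70DA7-DadR/DadS-Pdadh-DadhABC(A2) is a 13.3 kb bacterial expression plasmid built on the pXD69m2 backbone and designed to shuttle between E. coli and the human gut actinobacterium Eggerthella lenta. In E. coli it is maintained at high copy from a ColE1/pUC-type origin and carries two annotated selection markers: a β-lactamase gene (AmpR) under its own bla promoter, and an aphA-3 aminoglycoside phosphotransferase conferring kanamycin resistance, which the record flags as the marker associated with the shuttle function. A short fragment resembling the streptothricin acetyltransferase gene satA lies just upstream of KanR and is probably a remnant of the cassette from which the marker was taken. The replication functions that allow maintenance in E. lenta are not identified in the automated feature table, which leaves large stretches of the plasmid unannotated.

The payload is the dopamine dehydroxylase locus from the dopamine-metabolizing E. lenta strain A2, expressed from its native Pdadh promoter rather than a heterologous one, together with the transcriptional regulators DadR and DadS. Only the roughly 3 kb dadH coding sequence is recognised by the annotation; the other genes implied by the "DadhABC" name, the promoter and the two regulator genes are stated in the catalogue entry but are not mapped to coordinates. DadH removes the para-hydroxyl group of dopamine to give m-tyramine, a step in the interspecies gut bacterial pathway for L-dopa metabolism. T7Te and rrnB T1 terminators are also present and likely insulate transcription units, and a BioBrick prefix scar reflects the assembly. The construct is suited to introducing the enzyme with its cognate regulators into E. lenta to study native regulation of dopamine dehydroxylation.
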