Features (pLannotate 1.2.2; 9 found; start..end, strand, type, name):
   2687..2902    +  CDS            satA (fragment): STA_BACSU - Also known as yyaR. Experimental evidence at protein level: Swiss-Prot protein existence level 1. Involved in resistance to streptothricin, a broad-spectrum antibiotic produced by streptomycetes. Detoxifies streptothricin via acetylation of the beta amino group of the first beta-lysyl moiety of streptothricin. From Bacillus subtilis (strain 168).
   2998..3792    +  CDS            KanR: aminoglycoside phosphotransferase; aphA-3; confers resistance to kanamycin
   3915..3942    -  terminator     T7Te terminator: phage T7 early transcription terminator
   5468..8518    -  CDS            dadH: DADH_EGGLN - Experimental evidence at protein level: Swiss-Prot protein existence level 1. Involved in drug metabolism, as part of an interspecies gut bacterial pathway for Levodopa (L-dopa) metabolism, acting on dopamine produced by Enterecoccus L-dopa decarboxylase. Removes the para hydroxyl group of dopamine to produce m-tyramine (3-tyramine). It is possible that dopamine dehydroxylation influences the multiple side effects of L-dopa administration linked to dopamine production in the treatment of Parkinson's disease. From Eggerthella lenta (Eubacterium lentum).
  10964..10983   -  misc_feature   BioBrick prefix: BioBrick prefix for parts that start with "ATG"
  11226..11330   +  promoter       AmpR promoter: bla
  11331..12191   +  CDS            AmpR: β-lactamase; bla; confers resistance to ampicillin, carbenicillin, and related antibiotics
  12362..12950   +  rep_origin     ori: high-copy-number ColE1/pMB1/pBR322/pUC origin of replication
  13131..13202   -  terminator     rrnB T1 terminator: transcription terminator T1 from the E. coli rrnB gene
>Addgene plasmid #191630 | pXD70DA7-DadR/DadS-Pdadh-DadhABC(A2) | addgene full sequence | sequence record 375970 | Addgene NGS Result
TTATAGCATGGCGGCAAACGCTGGCGAGACGAAGGTGAAGCTCTGGGAGGGCATCTGCTACCCAGAGAAC
ATGCGCGATGACTGGCAGGACGAGATAGACGACATTCTTCAAGTGCCTTTCGCTTATGCGGTTCACGACA
TAGACCATGACCAGAAGAGCAAGCAGCGCAAGACGCATGCGCACGTCATTGTTGTCTGGGGCGGCAACAC
GACACGCAAGGCAATCATCAACGTCTTGAACCGATTGAGCGCGGACGGCAAGAAGTGCTGTTCGTCAGCC
GAGCCAATCAACAACATCAGGCATGCGTATGACTATCTGATTCACGACACGGCTTCCTGTCGCAAGAAGG
GCAAGGAGCTGTATCCGGTCGAAGCACGCATCGAGGGAAACAACTTCGACATTGGTCAGCTCGAACAGCT
CTCGACTAAGGACAAGCAGGACATGCTCTTCGAGTTGGTCGGCTTCATCATGTGCGAGAGGTTCGAGACC
ATCAACGATTTCACGGCTGCGGCGCTGAGGGAGTTTCCCGAGCAGTACCGCGAAATCATCGTGGGGTACA
ACTCGATTCTCGAGCGCTATTGTCGCGGGAACTATCTGAACGCCGAACGTAAGCGCAAGTGCGTGGAACA
GTCAGGTGCCAAAGAGTAGTCGGGTCAATGCAGCAATGCGTGACTACGGGGCGGCGTGGTCTGCGCTCGC
GCAGATCTAAGCCGACTCGTTCACGGATTGCGGAATTGACGCGACGGCCAACCGAATAGACCAGACTTGA
TTAAGGGTCGATGGACGCTCTGCTCCATCGACCCTTTCCTTGCCCGTGTCTCGACTGGATGAGACCTGCA
GAATCGGGCGGCTCATTATTTTTCGCTAACTACGTCCGAAAAATAATGTGTCCGAAAAATAATGTGACAA
ATGACAAATGACAAATGACCACAGGGGGGCCACTACGACGGCCCCCCTAATAGTGCCGTGTGCCGTGTGC
CGAACCGCAGGTAGATTGAGGGGTGGTTCGGAGGGGCGAAGTCCCTCCGTTCGGCGCTCGCGCCGATGGC
CCGAGGGCCGTGAGCGAAGCCGCGAACGGGCAAGGGCTGGGGGGTCTCGGGGGGAACGCCCGAGCGGGTG
CAGGGCTGGCCCTGCCACGTCCTTAGCGTAGCTAAGGTCTAACGTGCTAGACTTTAGTCGATTAAGTCTG
TACGGTTCGGAGGTTTCCATGGCTCACATCGCGAAATACAAGGCTCCATCGGTCGGGCACATGCTTGCCC
ACTACCGCCGCGACCGCAGCAGCCTGGAGCGCGACAACATCGACCCCGAGCGCATCAAGAACGACTTGGT
GGTCGGCCACTACACGAACAAGGACGGCAAGCTCGTTGTGGGGCGCGTGGAGCCGCGCGATGGCGAGCCG
AACTGGGGCACGGTGGAGAGCCGCATCGAGCGCGTGAACGAGGCCCAGAAGGCCGCAGGGAAGCGTGCCA
CGCGCAAGGATGCGGTCGTTATGGCTGACGTTGTTGTGACGCTTCCCGACAATGTGCGCAAGGGCGATGA
GGACAGGTTCTTCCGTCTCACGTACTGGTACCTGTCGAAGAAGTTCGGCATCGAGAACATGATGGGCGGG
TACGTCCACAAGGACGAGGTGTTGAAGGATGGCACGCCCGCCCGCGACCACATGCACGTGCCGTTCACGC
CCATCCTAGATGGACGGTTCAACTACAAGCAGATGTGCCCCCGCAGCTTCTACCGGAGCATGCACAAGGA
GCTTGGGGATTACCTAGAGGGGCGCATGGGCTACCGCCCTGCAATCGAGCTTGACGAGGAGACGCGGGCG
CAGCGTGTATACACGGACAAGTCCGTGGATATCGACAAGGTACGCTGTGCGGTCGATAAGGCCGTGGTTG
AACCTGCGAAGGACGAAGCGGCGCGAATCGTCGCGGCGGCTAGGGAAGAAGCCGCCGCTTTACTGAATGA
TGCCGAAACGCGTAAGGCAGAGCTTGTTACCGAGATTGCCGACAAGGAGGGTGACCTTGCCGAGCTTGAC
AGCCAGCTCGAGGACGTGAAGCTCGATATCGAAGATGAGCAAGACCGATTGGAGTGTCTTCGGCAACGAG
CGGACGGAGTTGCGCGAGACATTGGAGAGCTTCAACCCATCGCTACCGAGGTTCGGGGCTGGGAAGCTGC
GGGAAAAGCTGAGCGCGGCGCAATCCTCGATAACATCGTTGTTAAGTGCGATGGACTCGCGAGCCGCATC
AGAGCAGGAGTTGCGGGAATGCGAATCAAAGTGGAAGAGCTTAGAAGTCGAATATCGCGCCCGCTCGAAT
ATCTGATGCGCAGGGAACAGCCAAGGCAACAGAGCCTTAATGACGTGCTGCGCGATGCGCAGCGGGCGGC
GGATGCGTGGAACCGCGACCACGCTGCACCGCAGAGGACGTATCGCGGGCGGGCTAGATGATGTGTTATA
GTAGTACCTGTAATACACGACAAGGAGGTGCGACGCGAAAAAACCCCGCTGAAGCGGGGTTTTTTGCGGA
GCTTCGCTTCCACGATGCGCATGATTCGGAGGCCCCGGCGATCGCCGGGGCCTCCGTGCGTTGTGTGTCG
ATTTGGGATGCAGCCAGATGGGCTTCCTCGGCGCGAACCGGCCGAGATTTCCGAATGCAGACGGTCTCGC
TTGGACGATGCGCTTTCGAATAATCCCGGCGGAGCGGGCATTCCAGTCTTCTTATCAATATATCTATAGA
ATGGGCAAAGCATAAAAACTTGCATGGACTAATGCTTGAAACCCAGGACAATAACCTTATAGCTTGTAAA
TTCTATCATAATTGTGGTTTCAAAATCGGCTCCGTCGATACTATGTTATACGCCAACTTTGAAAACAACT
TTGAAAAAGCTGTTTTCTGGTATTTAAGGTTTTAGAATGCAAGGAACAGTGAATTGGAGTTCGTCTTGTT
ATAATTAGCTTCTTGGGGTATCTTTAAATACTGTAGAAAAGAGGAAGGAAATAATAAATGGCTAAAATGA
GAATATCACCGGAATTGAAAAAACTGATCGAAAAATACCGCTGCGTAAAAGATACGGAAGGAATGTCTCC
TGCTAAGGTATATAAGCTGGTGGGAGAAAATGAAAACCTATATTTAAAAATGACGGACAGCCGGTATAAA
GGGACCACCTATGATGTGGAACGGGAAAAGGACATGATGCTATGGCTGGAAGGAAAGCTGCCTGTTCCAA
AGGTCCTGCACTTTGAACGGCATGATGGCTGGAGCAATCTGCTCATGAGTGAGGCCGATGGCGTCCTTTG
CTCGGAAGAGTATGAAGATGAACAAAGCCCTGAAAAGATTATCGAGCTGTATGCGGAGTGCATCAGGCTC
TTTCACTCCATCGACATATCGGATTGTCCCTATACGAATAGCTTAGACAGCCGCTTAGCCGAATTGGATT
ACTTACTGAATAACGATCTGGCCGATGTGGATTGCGAAAACTGGGAAGAAGACACTCCATTTAAAGATCC
GCGCGAGCTGTATGATTTTTTAAAGACGGAAAAGCCCGAAGAGGAACTTGTCTTTTCCCACGGCGACCTG
GGAGACAGCAACATCTTTGTGAAAGATGGCAAAGTAAGTGGCTTTATTGATCTTGGGAGAAGCGGCAGGG
CGGACAAGTGGTATGACATTGCCTTCTGCGTCCGGTCGATCAGGGAGGATATCGGGGAAGAACAGTATGT
CGAGCTATTTTTTGACTTACTGGGGATCAAGCCTGATTGGGAGAAAATAAAATATTATATTTTACTGGAT
GAATTGTTTTAGATCGTTAAGGGATCAACTTTGGGAGAGAGTTCAAAATTGATCCTTTTTTTATAACAGG
AATTAAATAATAAAAAAGCCGGATTAATAATCTGGCTTTTTATATTCTCTCTCTAGTATATAAACGCAGA
AAGGCCCACCCGAAGGTGAGCCAGTGTGAGTCGACTAGTTTAGTACATCAGGACCACTGGGTAGCCCAGC
TGGTAGATCAGCACGCGAAACATCACGGAGGTGGCCAGCGCGCCGATGGCGGCGACGACCATGAGCGTCT
TGGAGGCGCCCACCTTCTTCTTCGCCACGAAGGCGCAGGCCGCAGCCACGATCACGGAGACGATGGAGCC
CCAGAACATGGGCGCTCCCGCGCCGGACACCATGACGGTCATCAGGCTGTCGACGTGCGTGGGGGCCGTG
GTCATCGATGTCGGGTCGGCGTAGTAGCCGAATTGCGCGATCTTCGCCATGGCGCAGGCGATGACGAACA
CCACGTCGGCCACGATCTGCACGAGGGCCGCGATGAACGTCAGCTGGATGCCCGTCGCCTCGACGGCCTC
GTCCTTCTTCAGGATGGAGATCAGCCAGACGGCCGCGGCGCCCAGGAGGCACGCGTTGCCCAGATAGAAC
GCCACGAGCGCCAGGCCCCACGCGGGACGGGCCGGCATGAGGTAGGAGTGCGCGGTGGCGACCATCATGA
GCACGGCAACCGCGAGGGTCGCCCAGGCCAGCGCCTTGGGAACGGGCTTGCCGCCTCGAAGGACCACGAA
CCATGCGACGATGACGATGGCCAGCGCCACGCATCCGATGAGCTCCTGGGTGATGCCCGACGTGATGTGC
CCGAAGCCGTTGAAGATGCGCTCCCAGTGCTCGAGGTGCAGGAAGGCTCCGATGCCGCCTACCACCAGCG
AGACGGCGGACGTGATGAGCGCGGTCATCTGCAGGTTCCTGCCCTGGCCCTTGAGCGCCAGGATGGACAT
GCCGCCCAGCGTGCCGCAGGTCAAGCATACGAACAGCGTGAAGATGACGAGAGGCCACTGCGTTTCCATT
ACTCATCACCTCCTTCCCAGTGATGGTCGCGTAGGATGTAGGAGTACGACGGCTTGTTGCCCACGTCGGG
CAGCTTGTGCACGTCGGCGTCGGTGAACGGCTCCAGGAACTCCACCATCTTGCGGCGCTTGCCCAGCGGG
TCCTCGGAGCCCTCGAACGACTCGTAGCCGGCCTCGGTGTCGCCGATCCAGCGGGCGTTGCCGCCGCACT
GGCTGACGCACTGGGGCAGCTCGCCCTGCGACAGCTTCTGCTCGCACAGCGTGCACTTCTCGACGACCTT
CTCCTCCTCGTTGAGGTAGCGGACGCCGTAGGGGCAGGCCATGACGCAGAACTGGCAGCCGATGCACTTC
TCCTTGTCGATCTGGATGGAGCCGTCCTCGGCCACGTGCGACGCCTCGGTGGGGCACACCTTCACGCACT
CGGGGTTCTCGCAGTGCTGGCAGCTGATGGGCAGGAAGTACATGTACACGTCGGGGTACTGCCCTGATCC
GCCCGGGATGGGGTTCGGCCCCACGCGCACCACTTTGTTCCAGTAGCTGCCGATGGGCACGTTGTTGACC
GCCTTGCAGGCGACCGAGCACGCCAGGCAGCCCACGCACCGGTTGAGGTCGGTGATGATAGCCTTCGTCA
TGGTTTACTCCCTCCCTTCGTAGGTAGGCAGCCATTCCTTCAGACGGGGGTCGTCGGAGGTATGGATGAT
GGGCGTGCCGGTGGAGTCGCACGGCACGGGGTTGTTGAACGGCGAGTTCTCGGGCGTGGCCTTGTAGATC
TTCACCTGGTAGGCGCGCAGGTTGGACGTGCCGGAGTGCGGGTCCTGGGCGTAGTGGTCGATCAGCTGGT
TCACCTGGGAGAACTGCCAGCCGTGGCCGGCGTCCTTCACCTCGGGGTACCACCACGTGTGCTCGAGGTT
GATGACGTCTTCCTTCACGCCGTAGTACAGGTCAGCCACTTCGCGGATCTTGCCCCACTCGGTTTCGATC
CACACCCAGTCGCCCTGCTCGATGCCGTACTCGGCGGCCGTCTTCGGGTTGATCTCCACGCGCGGCACGG
GCCACAGCTCGCGGCACCAGGGAAGCTGGCGATGCTCGGAGTGGAAGTACACCGGGATGCGACGGCCGGT
GGTGGCGGTCAGCGGGTACTCCTTGATGCGGTCGCCGTCCTTCGGGCCGTGAGGCGGCTCGGTGTAGGTG
GGAAGCCTCCACTCGGGATGGTCGGGATGGTGCGATTCCATGACGGTGGACCAGATCTCCTGCTTCATCG
TCGGGGTGAACCAGCCCGGCTTCCAGTCGCCGATGCCCTTGCCGGCCGTGTAGTCGAGGCGGCCCCACAC
GCGGTCGCGTGCGCGCATCGCGCCGGTCTGGTAGCGGCGGTACGTGCCCCAGTTGCGCGGCTCGATGTCC
TTCGCCTGCCACCAGCCGTGCTCCTGGAAGGCCTTGACGTACTCGTCCCACGTCTTGTACTTGGGCGTGA
CCTCGGCCATCGGAACGCCGTGGCGCTCGAACGTGGGCTTGCCGTTCTCGACGTGCCACGTGGTGTAGGT
CAGCTCGTCGTCGGTGAGCAGCTTGATGGAGTCGTCCAGCTGCCAGTTGATGTCGGGCCACTCGTTGCCC
GGCTCGTCGGTCCACTTCCAGTTCATGCGGCGGGCGAGGTCCATGACGATCTCGGGATCGTACTTGGCTT
CCGCGGGCGGCTGCACGCACTTGACCGTGGCGCCCATGGCGCCGGCGGAACCTTGGCTGGCGCGCGGCGA
GTTGAGCTCGATCCAATGGGCCACCGGCAGGATGATGTCGGCGGTGTCGTTCTGCGGCGTGTGCCACAGG
TTGAGGTCCACGTAGAAGTCAAGCGAGCACAGGGCCTCCCAGGCGCGCGTGGTGTTCGTCTGGCTCATGA
AGTTGCCGGACTCGTTCCAGAGGGCGCGCACCGGGTAGGGGTCGCCCGTGATGACGGCGTCCCACAGCGA
ATGGCTGTCGCACCAGTACTGCCACCAGCCCAGAAGCGGGAACTTGTCGATGCCGATCTGCTTGCGGTTG
ACTTCCTCCGGCGGGGTGGTGGCGCCGGGGGCCCAGGCGCTGAAGCCCTGGAGGTCGCCGTCGATGGGGA
CGATGGTCGGGCCGCGGTTGCCGCCCGGGGTGTCCATGTTGCCGGTGATGCCCACGAGGTTGTCGAAGGC
GCGGCAGTTCTGGATGGCGCTGCAGAAGTGCTCGACCGCCAGCATGTACTGGATGCCGCCGTTGCCGTAG
CCGGTGGACGGGTCGATGCGCGTGCCGTAGGCCGTGGCCGCCGCCTCGATCTCGGAGGCGGGGATGCCGG
TGATCTCGGCCGCCACCTCGGGCTTGTACTCGGCGGCGCGGGCCTTGTAGTGCTCCCACACCGGCTTGAC
CTTCACGGTCTTGCCGTCCTTCAGCGTGATCTCGAACTCGCCTTCCAGCGCGGGGTCGATGGCGGGGTCG
AACGGCATGGGATCGGGCAGCCAGCCCTGCGTCTGGCCCGGCAGCAGGTTGTCCTGCGCGGCCTCGCGGC
CTTGGCGCGCCTTCTCGGAGTCGTAGTTCTCGCCCTCCCAGAAGCCGCCGGTCTCGTCGATGACGCCTTC
CTGGTCGGCGTTGAACCAGGTGAACGCGCCGTACTCGTGCTCGACGCCCTCGGCCTTCAGCTTCTCCCAG
TTGTTGTCGTACACGAGGAACTTATAGGGGCTGCCGCCCTCCTTGATGTCGCTTTCCTTGAGCAGCGCGG
TTTTCACGTCCCAGTAGGAACCGTCGGTGCGCACGGTGGGGAAGCCGGAGGGCTCCATGTCCTCGCACAC
GAGGAACGGGGCGTTCGTCCACTTCTTCACGTACAGCTCGTCGTAGAGCTTCTTCTCGATGATGACGTTC
GTCCAGGCCAGGGCCAGGGCGCCGTCGGTGCCGGGGCGCAGGTGCTGCCAGTAGTCGGCTTCCTTGCCCA
TGTTGGCCATGCGGGGGTCGACGCTGATGTGCACGTCGGCGCGCGATGCCACGTCCACCGTGGTGCGGCA
GGAGTCGTCGTAGTTGGACAGCTCGGACGCGCCGCCCCACTGCACGTACACTTTCGGGCGCGTGATGGTT
TCCATCCACGACATGGCGAACTGCGACACCATGGTGGTGGCGAAGTGGCGCGGGCCCTTGCAGATCTGCC
AGGCCTCAACGTTGTTCGGCGTTTCCAGCATGTTCTTCAGGATGGACTCCGAGTGCATGCACCAGATGCG
CGACGTGCCCACCTGGCAGGCGATGGCCTCGCCGCCGTGCTTCGCCTTGATGTCCATGAAGTTGTCCACG
ATGGACTGCATGGCCTCGTCCCACGAGATGCGCTGCCAGCCGGGCTCCTCGCCCTTCGGGTTCGTGCGCT
TCATGGGATAGTGCAGACGGTCGGGGTGGTACGCCGCCTGGATGGACGACTGCGACTTCGTGCAGCAGTT
GCCCATGGACTGGAACGCTCCCTCGTCGCCCTCGACGCGTATGGCCCGCCCGTTCTGGACGATGACCTTG
ACGCCGCACTCCATCTTGCCGCAGCCGCGGCAGCACGTTTTCACGGCCACGGTGTCGTTGCCGGACACGC
TGCTGTACGTCTCTTCGGCCAGCGCGGTGTGCGTCGAAGCGCCGAACGCCGCGGCTGCCGCACCGGTGAT
GGCGGCGGTCTTGACGAACGTGCGTCGTGACATGGTCAGGTTACCCATACTCCTCCTCCTTCTTTCTCCT
CGTTCTCGTCTTGCTCGTCTTCGTTCGTGCGATCGGGGAGGGGGGCTGCCGGGTGAAGCCTCGGGCTCCG
AACCGGTGCAAAGTCCCCGTGTCGCTTGGGCCGACCATACGGATGCGAGGGGGTGCAGAGCATCGTCCAA
AGGTTGGAAAGCAGGTTCGACCGCATCATAAATTCTTATGATCTTGTGATCATGAAAAATTCGATAGTGC
TTTGAACTGGGGAAACTTTAACCGTAGGTCATAAATTATTCTGAAACTAGAATAGTTTCCTCAAAGAGGG
CCGCTCATCTTTTCCGTATAATCGAACCCGTCGACAGAGGGGTCGGCGCGAGCGACGTTATGTACGGGCT
CACAGGGGGTGGGGCATGGAAAAGCTTCGGAGTGCATGGGATACCGCGTTGGGGACGAGCCTTTCCCTCA
AGCGCATCGCGGGCGCGGCCTTGCAATGGCTTTGGATGCTCATGATGTTCTACAGCATCGTGCCGTACGG
CTTCTCGTCGGACGTGCGCGGCTCGCTGTACGTCAGCCTGATCATATCGCTGGTGGCCATGGTGGTGACC
ATGCTGTTCGTCTCCGTCATCGTGCGGCGCGAGCGGGTGAGCGGCAACCGCTCCATCGTGCTGGGATCGG
CCATCATGATGAGCGCGGGCAGCGTGCTCACGCCGTTCTCCGATCCTACCACGCCCGTCGGCATGCTGGT
GCTGGGCCTGAGCGCGGTCATGACCGGCACGGGCTCGGCCGTGCTGTTCTTGTGCTGGATCGAGCTCGAG
TCGGGGCTGGGAGGCCGCTTGGCGCTTGTGGAGCTTGCCTCGTCGCTGTGCATCGCGTTCGTCGTGGGGT
TCTTGCTGATCGTAGGGCCGGCGATACCCGTCATCGTGCTCATCGTTGTCATGCCCGTGCTTTCGGCGGC
AGCTCTCAGGCGCAGCGCGCCCGATACGCCGCAGCTGCCGCGCGAGCCCGAGCAGCCTTTGTCGCGCCAT
ACGGCGACCCTGTTCGCGAAGGCGCTTCTGGGCGCGGTGCTCATCGGCATGTTGATGGGGTTCTTCGACG
TGGTGTCGGGGTTCAAAACCTACGAGGTGCAGGACATCTTCGGCACGTACCTGTTTCTGGCGGGCTTCAT
CGGAGCGTTGGCCATCTGCCTGATAGCCGTGTTCCTGCAGCGCGACAGCGTGTTCTTCTCGTACCGCGTC
TCCATGCTGATGCTGTGCTTGGGATGCTTGTCCACGCCGTTCATGGCCGACAACAACACGTATTCGAGCG
CGCTTATCTTCGGCGGCTACCACTGCTTCGTGCTGGTGCTGTGCGTGGTGTGCATCGACGTGGCGTCCAG
CTTCCGCGTGAGCCCGGCGCGGACGATCGGCCTGGGGTTCGTGGCGCTGTACGGCGGCGAGACCGCAGGC
CAGCTGTTCGCCCATTCGCTGGAGGCGACCGGGGTCAGCATGTTCGACCTCACGCTGGTCACGCTGGTGG
CCGTGTCGCTGCTGTTCATCGCGCATTTGTTCCTGTTCACGGAGACCGACCTCATCAAAATCGGCATCGG
CGAGGTCAGCCTGATGGGCACGGTGCCCGAAGAGGCCGCCGACGACCCGGCCGACCCGGTGGATCCGTGC
GCGCTGATCGCGGAGCGCTTCGCCCTGTCGCCGCGCGAGACCGACGTGCTTCCGCTGCTGCTGGAGGGCC
GCACCATCTCGCGCATCCAGGAGACGCTGTTCATCTCGGCGGGCACGGTGAGCACGCATATCCGCCACAT
CTACCAGAAGACGGGCGTGGACAATCGCCAGGAGCTCATCGACCTGGCCCACGAGACGGCCGCGCAGGAC
GAGGCGGTCTGAGGCGATGGAGACGGCGTATCTGCACGAGTTCGCGAAGGTGGCCGATTGCGGCAGCTTC
ACGGCCGCCGCGCGCGAGCTGCATCTGACGCAGTCGACGCTGAGCAAGCACGTGGCCTTGTTGGAGCGCG
AATTCGGGGCCGACCTGTTCGTGCGCGACCGCAGCGGCGTGAGCCTGACCGAGGCGGGCGGCGTGCTGTA
CGCCCAGGCGCGGCAGATGGAGAAGCTGCTGCGCGCCACCGAGCTGCTGGTGCGCGCGGCGCGCGACGGG
CAGGGTTCGGCGGGCGCGGGGGTTGCGGGCGCGACGGCGGGCGCAGCGGCGGGCGGGGGTGCCGTCGACG
GCTCGCCTGCGGCCGCGTGCGACACGGCGCTTCGCTGCAAGTGCCGGCTCGCGGCCGAGCGCTGCGGGCT
CGACCGGCGCGAGCTGGGCGCGCTCATCCTGTACGTGGAGGAGCGCGGCTTCGAGGCGATCCAGGGCGAG
CTGGCGCTGACGCGCGACGAGGTGGCCGACGTGCTGGGCAGCGTGTACCGCAAGCTGGGCGTGGGCGACA
AGCAGGAGGCGCTCGATTTCATCCATTCCGTTTCGGAATGAATCTAGAAGCGGCCGCGAATTCAGAATAG
TAATACAGGATCCGAATCGTTTCAGTTGCCGCCGGATTAATAATCAAATAACCGTTCCTAAAAAATGCCC
TCTTGGGTTATCAAGAGGGTCATTATATTTCGCAAAAAACCCCGCTTCGGCGGGGTTTTTTCGCCTTGAA
GACGAAAGGGCCTCGTGATACGCCTATTTTTATAGGTTAATGTCATGATAATAATGGTTTCTTAGACGTC
AGGTGGCACTTTTCGGGGAAATGTGCGCGGAACCCCTATTTGTTTATTTTTCTAAATACATTCAAATATG
TATCCGCTCATGAGACAATAACCCTGATAAATGCTTCAATAATATTGAAAAAGGAAGAGTATGAGTATTC
AACATTTCCGTGTCGCCCTTATTCCCTTTTTTGCGGCATTTTGCCTTCCTGTTTTTGCTCACCCAGAAAC
GCTGGTGAAAGTAAAAGATGCTGAAGATCAGTTGGGTGCACGAGTGGGTTACATCGAACTGGATCTCAAC
AGCGGTAAGATCCTTGAGAGTTTTCGCCCCGAAGAACGTTTTCCAATGATGAGCACTTTTAAAGTTCTGC
TATGTGGCGCGGTATTATCCCGTGTTGACGCCGGGCAAGAGCAACTCGGTCGCCGCATACACTATTCTCA
GAATGACTTGGTTGAGTACTCACCAGTCACAGAAAAGCATCTTACGGATGGCATGACAGTAAGAGAATTA
TGCAGTGCTGCCATAACCATGAGTGATAACACTGCGGCCAACTTACTTCTGACAACGATCGGAGGACCGA
AGGAGCTAACCGCTTTTTTGCACAACATGGGGGATCATGTAACTCGCCTTGATCGTTGGGAACCGGAGCT
GAATGAAGCCATACCAAACGACGAGCGTGACACCACGATGCCTGCAGCAATGGCAACAACGTTGCGCAAA
CTATTAACTGGCGAACTACTTACTCTAGCTTCCCGGCAACAATTAATAGACTGGATGGAGGCGGATAAAG
TTGCAGGACCACTTCTGCGCTCGGCCCTTCCGGCTGGCTGGTTTATTGCTGATAAATCTGGAGCCGGTGA
GCGTGGGTCTCGCGGTATCATTGCAGCACTGGGGCCAGATGGTAAGCCCTCCCGTATCGTAGTTATCTAC
ACGACGGGGAGTCAGGCAACTATGGATGAACGAAATAGACAGATCGCTGAGATAGGTGCCTCACTGATTA
AGCATTGGTAACTGTCAGACCAAGTTTACTCATATATACTTTAGATTGATTTAAAACTTCATTTTTAATT
TAAAAGGATCTAGGTGAAGATCCTTTTTGATAATCTCATGACCAAAATCCCTTAACGTGAGTTTTCGTTC
CACTGAGCGTCAGACCCCGTAGAAAAGATCAAAGGATCTTCTTGAGATCCTTTTTTTCTGCGCGTAATCT
GCTGCTTGCAAACAAAAAAACCACCGCTACCAGCGGTGGTTTGTTTGCCGGATCAAGAGCTACCAACTCT
TTTTCCGAAGGTAACTGGCTTCAGCAGAGCGCAGATACCAAATACTGTCCTTCTAGTGTAGCCGTAGTTA
GGCCACCACTTCAAGAACTCTGTAGCACCGCCTACATACCTCGCTCTGCTAATCCTGTTACCAGTGGCTG
CTGCCAGTGGCGATAAGTCGTGTCTTACCGGGTTGGACTCAAGACGATAGTTACCGGATAAGGCGCAGCG
GTCGGGCTGAACGGGGGGTTCGTGCACACAGCCCAGCTTGGAGCGAACGACCTACACCGAACTGAGATAC
CTACAGCGTGAGCTATGAGAAAGCGCCACGCTTCCCGAAGGGAGAAAGGCGGACAGGTATCCGGTAAGCG
GCAGGGTCGGAACAGGAGAGCGCACGAGGGAGCTTCCAGGGGGAAACGCCTGGTATCTTTATAGTCCTGT
CGGGTTTCGCCACCTCTGACTTGAGCGTCGATTTTTGTGATGCTCGTCAGGGGGGCGGAGCCTATGGAAA
AACGCCAGCAACGCGGCCCGAGATGCGCCGCGTGCGGCTGCTGGAGATGGCGGACGCGATGGATATGTTC
TGCCAAGGGTTGGTTTGCGCATTCACAGTTCTCCGCAAGAATTGATTGGCTCCAATTCTTGGAGTGGTGA
ATCCGTTAGCGAGGTGCCGCCGGCATGAGCTCCTCTAGTAGAGAGCGTTCACCGACAAACAACAGATAAA
ACGAAAGGCCCAGTCTTTCGACTGAGCCTTTCGTTTTATTTGAAAAAGAAAAGCCCCAGCAAGCTTGGCG
GCAGCAGGGGCATTCGAGACAAGGAGA
